Addgene plasmid #245566: pICSL30063
Purpose: Level 0 Golden Gate part N-Terminal Tag with overhangs CCAT - AATG
Depositing lab: Mark Youles. Depositing organization: Sainsbury Laboratory, Norwich.
Backbone
  Vector backbone: pICSL01002
  Backbone size w/o insert (bp): 2246
  Vector type: Synthetic Biology
Growth in bacteria
  Bacterial resistance: Spectinomycin, 50 μg/mL
  Growth temperature: 37°C
  Growth strain: DH5alpha
  Copy number: High Copy
Gene/Insert
  Gene/Insert name: N-Terminal tag Self-Cleaving HF tag compatible with ProteinSelect purification system
  Species: Synthetic
  Insert size (bp): 280
  Mutation: BsaI/BpiI sites removed by point-mutation
  Cloning method: Restriction Enzyme; 5′ cloning site BsaI (destroyed during cloning); 3′ cloning site BsaI (destroyed during cloning)
  Sequencing primers: 5′ TCACATGTTCTTTCCTGCG; 3′ GTCTCATGAGCGGATACATATTTGAATG
Terms and licenses: Academic/Nonprofit Terms; Industry Terms: Not Available to Industry
Depositor comments: Level 0 N-Terminal tag module used for GoldenGate assemblies using the MoClo overhang syntax
How to cite: pICSL30063 was a gift from Mark Youles (Addgene plasmid # 245566 ; http://n2t.net/addgene:245566 ; RRID:Addgene_245566)
