[The description below was written by a language model from this plasmid's Addgene catalogue record and pLannotate feature annotations shown in this document.]
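Description:
pICSL30063 is a Level 0 Golden Gate (MoClo syntax) part plasmid built on the pICSL01002 backbone and classed as a synthetic biology vector. It is a small, roughly 2.5 kb, high-copy E. coli plasmid carrying a ColE1/pUC-type origin of replication and the aadA gene, which confers spectinomycin (and streptomycin) resistance. An AmpR (bla) promoter annotated in the same orientation just upstream of aadA may drive the marker. The short lacI, gentamicin acetyltransferase and integrase fragments picked up by automated annotation appear to be backbone remnants flanking the resistance cassette rather than functional genes.

The payload is a synthetic insert of about 280 bp encoding an N-terminal tag module, described as a self-cleaving "HF" tag compatible with the ProteinSelect purification system. The feature table detects a polyhistidine tag followed by a 3xFLAG epitope with its associated enterokinase site, consistent with the His-FLAG naming. The element responsible for self-cleavage is not annotated, and the record does not state what it is. Internal BsaI and BpiI sites were removed by point mutation so the part survives Type IIS assembly. The module is defined by CCAT and AATG overhangs, the standard MoClo position for an N-terminal tag between a promoter/5′UTR part and a coding sequence part. The plasmid carries no promoter or terminator for expressing the tag itself. It serves purely as a donor of this part for one-pot Golden Gate assembly into higher-level transcription units, where it yields N-terminally tagged proteins suitable for affinity purification and epitope detection.
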