Features (pLannotate 1.2.2; 8 found; start..end, strand, type, name):
     22..39      +  CDS            7xHis (fragment): 6xHis affinity tag
     94..159     +  CDS            3xFLAG: three tandem FLAG® epitope tags, followed by an enterokinase cleavage site
    306..355     -  CDS            lacI (fragment): lac repressor; lacI; The lac repressor binds to the lac operator to inhibit transcription in E. coli. This inhibition can be relieved by adding lactose or isopropyl-β-D-thiogalactopyranoside (IPTG).
    538..1126    -  rep_origin     ori: high-copy-number ColE1/pMB1/pBR322/pUC origin of replication
   1300..2088    -  CDS            aadA: S3AD_ECOLX - Experimental evidence at protein level: Swiss-Prot protein existence level 1. Mediates bacterial resistance to the antibiotics streptomycin and spectinomycin. From Escherichia coli.
   2095..2151    -  CDS            GmR (fragment): gentamycin acetyltransferase; aacC1; confers resistance to gentamycin
   2239..2319    +  CDS            int (fragment): INT2_ECOLX - Protein inferred from homology: Swiss-Prot protein existence level 3. Putative integrase believed to be involved in the insertion of antibiotic resistance genes into plasmids and transposons. From Escherichia coli.
   2310..2414    -  promoter       AmpR promoter: bla
>Addgene plasmid #245566 | pICSL30063 | addgene full sequence | sequence record 495490 | Addgene NGS Result
GGTCTCACCATGGCAAAGTATCATCACCATCACCATCACGATTATGATATTCCAACTACTGCTAGCGAGA
ATTTGTATTTTCAGGGTGAGCTCGACTACAAAGACCATGACGGTGATTATAAAGATCATGACATCGACTA
CAAGGATGACGATGACAAGAACGCGGCTATTAGATCAGGAGTGAAAATTGTGAGCCGCAAAAGCCTGGGC
GTGCAGAATGTGTATGATATTGGCGTGGAAAAAGATCATAACTTTCTGCTGGCGAATGGCCTGATTGCGA
GCAACGGAATGTGAGACCACGAGTGATTAATGAATCGGCCAACGCGCGGGGAGAGGCGGTTTGCGTATTG
GGCGCTCTTCCGCTTCCTCGCTCACTGACTCGCTGCGCTCGGTCGTTCGGCTGCGGCGAGCGGTATCAGC
TCACTCAAAGGCGGTAATACGGTTATCCACAGAATCAGGGGATAACGCAGGAAAGAACATGTGAGCAAAA
GGCCAGCAAAAGGCCAGGAACCGTAAAAAGGCCGCGTTGCTGGCGTTTTTCCATAGGCTCCGCCCCCCTG
ACGAGCATCACAAAAATCGACGCTCAAGTCAGAGGTGGCGAAACCCGACAGGACTATAAAGATACCAGGC
GTTTCCCCCTGGAAGCTCCCTCGTGCGCTCTCCTGTTCCGACCCTGCCGCTTACCGGATACCTGTCCGCC
TTTCTCCCTTCGGGAAGCGTGGCGCTTTCTCATAGCTCACGCTGTAGGTATCTCAGTTCGGTGTAGGTCG
TTCGCTCCAAGCTGGGCTGTGTGCACGAACCCCCCGTTCAGCCCGACCGCTGCGCCTTATCCGGTAACTA
TCGTCTTGAGTCCAACCCGGTAAGACACGACTTATCGCCACTGGCAGCAGCCACTGGTAACAGGATTAGC
AGAGCGAGGTATGTAGGCGGTGCTACAGAGTTCTTGAAGTGGTGGCCTAACTACGGCTACACTAGAAGAA
CAGTATTTGGTATCTGCGCTCTGCTGAAGCCAGTTACCTTCGGAAAAAGAGTTGGTAGCTCTTGATCCGG
CAAACAAACCACCGCTGGTAGCGGTGGTTTTTTTGTTTGCAAGCAGCAGATTACGCGCAGAAAAAAAGGA
TCTCAAGAAGATCCTTTGATCTTTTCTACGGGGTCTGACGCTCAGTGGAACGAAAACTCACGTTAAGGGA
TTTTGGTCATGAGATTATCAAAAAGGATCTTCACCTAGATCCTTTTAAATTAAAAATGAAGTTTTAAATC
AATCTAAAGTATATATGAGTAAACTTGGTCTGACAGTTATTTGCCGACTACCTTGGTGATCTCGCCTTTT
ACGTAATGGACAAATTCTTCCAACTGATCTGCGCGCGAGGCCAAGCGATCTTCTTCTTGTCCAAGATAAG
CCTGTCTAGCTTCAAGTATGACGGGCTGATACTGGGCCGGCAGGCGCTCCATTGCCCAGTCGGCAGCGAC
ATCCTTCGGCGCGATTTTGCCGGTTACTGCGCTGTACCAAATGCGGGACAACGTAAGCACTACATTTCGC
TCATCGCCAGCCCAGTCGGGCGGCGAGTTCCATAGCGTTAAGGTTTCATTTAGCGCCTCAAATAGATCCT
GTTCAGGAACCGGATCAAAGAGTTCCTCCGCCGCTGGACCTACCAAGGCAACGCTATGTTCTCTTGCTTT
TGTCAGCAAGATAGCCAGATCAATGTCGATCGTGGCTGGCTCGAAGATACCTGCAAGAATGTCATTGCGC
TGCCATTCTCCAAATTGCAGTTCGCGCTTAGCTGGATAACGCCACGGAATGATGTCGTCGTGCACAACAA
TGGTGACTTCTACAGCGCGGAGAATCTCGCTCTCTCCAGGGGAAGCCGAAGTTTCCAAAAGGTCGTTGAT
CAAAGCTCGCCGCGTTGTTTCATCAAGCCTTACGGTCACCGTAACCAGCAAATCAATATCGCTGTGTGGC
TTCAGGCCGCCATCCACTGCGGAGCCGTACAAATGTACGGCCAGCAACGTCGGTTCGAGATGGCGCTCGA
TGACGCCAACTACCTCTGATAGTTGAGTCGATACTTCGGCGATCACCGCTTCCCTCATGATGTTTAACTT
TGTTTTAGGGCGACTGCCCTGCTGCGTAACATCGTTGCTGCTCCATAACATCAAACATCGACCCACGGCG
TAACGCGCTTGCTGCTTGGATGCCCGAGGCATAGACTGTACCCCAAAAAAAAACAGTCATAACAAGCCAT
GAAAACCGCCACTGCGCCGTTACCACCGCTGCGTTCGGTCAAGGTTCTGGACCAGTTGCGTGAGCGCATA
CTCTTCCTTTTTCAATATTATTGAAGCATTTATCAGGGTTATTGTCTCATGAGCGGATACATATTTGAAT
GTATTTAGAAAAATAAACAAATAGGGGTTCCGCGCACATTTCCCCGAAAAGTGCCACCTGACGTCTAAGA
AACCATTATTATCATGACATTAACCTATAAAAATAGGCGTATCACGAGGCCCTTTCGTCCACTGAAGAGC
CACTGT
